>Addgene plasmid #75845 | ERN2 gRNA (BRDN0001145316) | addgene full sequence | sequence record 184680 | Addgene Assembled Sequence
CCCGGGTGCAAAGATGGATAAAGTTTTAAACAGAGAGGAATCTTTGCAGCTAATGGACCTTCTAGGTCTT
GAAAGGAGTGGGAATTGGCTCCGGTGCCCGTCAGTGGGCAGAGCGCACATCGCCCACAGTCCCCGAGAAG
TTGGGGGGAGGGGTCGGCAATTGATCCGGTGCCTAGAGAAGGTGGCGCGGGGTAAACTGGGAAAGTGATG
TCGTGTACTGGCTCCGCCTTTTTCCCGAGGGTGGGGGAGAACCGTATATAAGTGCAGTAGTCGCCGTGAA
CGTTCTTTTTCGCAACGGGTTTGCCGCCAGAACACAGGTAAGTGCCGTGTGTGGTTCCCGCGGGCCTGGC
CTCTTTACGGGTTATGGCCCTTGCGTGCCTTGAATTACTTCCACCTGGCTGCAGTACGTGATTCTTGATC
CCGAGCTTCGGGTTGGAAGTGGGTGGGAGAGTTCGAGGCCTTGCGCTTAAGGAGCCCCTTCGCCTCGTGC
TTGAGTTGAGGCCTGGCCTGGGCGCTGGGGCCGCCGCGTGCGAATCTGGTGGCACCTTCGCGCCTGTCTC
GCTGCTTTCGATAAGTCTCTAGCCATTTAAAATTTTTGATGACCTGCTGCGACGCTTTTTTTCTGGCAAG
ATAGTCTTGTAAATGCGGGCCAAGATCTGCACACTGGTATTTCGGTTTTTGGGGCCGCGGGCGGCGACGG
GGCCCGTGCGTCCCAGCGCACATGTTCGGCGAGGCGGGGCCTGCGAGCGCGGCCACCGAGAATCGGACGG
GGGTAGTCTCAAGCTGGCCGGCCTGCTCTGGTGCCTGGCCTCGCGCCGCCGTGTATCGCCCCGCCCTGGG
CGGCAAGGCTGGCCCGGTCGGCACCAGTTGCGTGAGCGGAAAGATGGCCGCTTCCCGGCCCTGCTGCAGG
GAGCTCAAAATGGAGGACGCGGCGCTCGGGAGAGCGGGCGGGTGAGTCACCCACACAAAGGAAAAGGGCC
TTTCCGTCCTCAGCCGTCGCTTCATGTGACTCCACGGAGTACCGGGCGCCGTCCAGGCACCTCGATTAGT
TCTCGAGCTTTTGGAGTACGTCGTCTTTAGGTTGGGGGGAGGGGTTTTATGCGATGGAGTTTCCCCACAC
TGAGTGGGTGGAGACTGAAGTTAGGCCAGCTTGGCACTTGATGTAATTCTCCTTGGAATTTGCCCTTTTT
GAGTTTGGATCTTGGTTCATTCTCAAGCCTCAGACAGTGGTTCAAAGTTTTTTTCTTCCATTTCAGGTGT
CGTGACGTACGGCCACCATGACCGAGTACAAGCCCACGGTGCGCCTCGCCACCCGCGACGACGTCCCCAG
GGCCGTACGCACCCTCGCCGCCGCGTTCGCCGACTACCCCGCCACGCGCCACACCGTCGATCCGGACCGC
CACATCGAGCGGGTCACCGAGCTGCAAGAACTCTTCCTCACGCGCGTCGGGCTCGACATCGGCAAGGTGT
GGGTCGCGGACGACGGCGCCGCCGTGGCGGTCTGGACCACGCCGGAGAGCGTCGAAGCGGGGGCGGTGTT
CGCCGAGATCGGCCCGCGCATGGCCGAGTTGAGCGGTTCCCGGCTGGCCGCGCAGCAACAGATGGAAGGC
CTCCTGGCGCCGCACCGGCCCAAGGAGCCCGCGTGGTTCCTGGCCACCGTCGGAGTCTCGCCCGACCACC
AGGGCAAGGGTCTGGGCAGCGCCGTCGTGCTCCCCGGAGTGGAGGCGGCCGAGCGCGCCGGGGTGCCCGC
CTTCCTGGAGACCTCCGCGCCCCGCAACCTCCCCTTCTACGAGCGGCTCGGCTTCACCGTCACCGCCGAC
GTCGAGGTGCCCGAAGGACCGCGCACCTGGTGCATGACCCGCAAGCCCGGTGCCTGAACGCGTTAAGTCG
ACAATCAACCTCTGGATTACAAAATTTGTGAAAGATTGACTGGTATTCTTAACTATGTTGCTCCTTTTAC
GCTATGTGGATACGCTGCTTTAATGCCTTTGTATCATGCTATTGCTTCCCGTATGGCTTTCATTTTCTCC
TCCTTGTATAAATCCTGGTTGCTGTCTCTTTATGAGGAGTTGTGGCCCGTTGTCAGGCAACGTGGCGTGG
TGTGCACTGTGTTTGCTGACGCAACCCCCACTGGTTGGGGCATTGCCACCACCTGTCAGCTCCTTTCCGG
GACTTTCGCTTTCCCCCTCCCTATTGCCACGGCGGAACTCATCGCCGCCTGCCTTGCCCGCTGCTGGACA
GGGGCTCGGCTGTTGGGCACTGACAATTCCGTGGTGTTGTCGGGGAAATCATCGTCCTTTCCTTGGCTGC
TCGCCTGTGTTGCCACCTGGATTCTGCGCGGGACGTCCTTCTGCTACGTCCCTTCGGCCCTCAATCCAGC
GGACCTTCCTTCCCGCGGCCTGCTGCCGGCTCTGCGGCCTCTTCCGCGTCTTCGCCTTCGCCCTCAGACG
AGTCGGATCTCCCTTTGGGCCGCCTCCCCGCGTCGACTTTAAGACCAATGACTTACAAGGCAGCTGTAGA
TCTTAGCCACTTTTTAAAAGAAAAGGGGGGACTGGAAGGGCTAATTCACTCCCAACGAAGACAAGATCTG
CTTTTTGCTTGTACTGGGTCTCTCTGGTTAGACCAGATCTGAGCCTGGGAGCTCTCTGGCTAACTAGGGA
ACCCACTGCTTAAGCCTCAATAAAGCTTGCCTTGAGTGCTTCAAGTAGTGTGTGCCCGTCTGTTGTGTGA
CTCTGGTAACTAGAGATCCCTCAGACCCTTTTAGTCAGTGTGGAAAATCTCTAGCAGTACGTATAGTAGT
TCATGTCATCTTATTATTCAGTATTTATAACTTGCAAAGAAATGAATATCAGAGAGTGAGAGGAACTTGT
TTATTGCAGCTTATAATGGTTACAAATAAAGCAATAGCATCACAAATTTCACAAATAAAGCATTTTTTTC
ACTGCATTCTAGTTGTGGTTTGTCCAAACTCATCAATGTATCTTATCATGTCTGGCTCTAGCTATCCCGC
CCCTAACTCCGCCCATCCCGCCCCTAACTCCGCCCAGTTCCGCCCATTCTCCGCCCCATGGCTGACTAAT
TTTTTTTATTTATGCAGAGGCCGAGGCCGCCTCGGCCTCTGAGCTATTCCAGAAGTAGTGAGGAGGCTTT
TTTGGAGGCCTAGGGACGTACCCAATTCGCCCTATAGTGAGTCGTATTACGCGCGCTCACTGGCCGTCGT
TTTACAACGTCGTGACTGGGAAAACCCTGGCGTTACCCAACTTAATCGCCTTGCAGCACATCCCCCTTTC
GCCAGCTGGCGTAATAGCGAAGAGGCCCGCACCGATCGCCCTTCCCAACAGTTGCGCAGCCTGAATGGCG
AATGGG
[124 nt withheld, positions 3367-3490]
C
[91 nt withheld, positions 3492-3582]
A
[49 nt withheld, positions 3584-3632]
CCTTTGACGTTGGAGTCCACGTTCTTT
[37 nt withheld, positions 3660-3696]
ACCCTATCTCGGTCTATTCTTTTGATTTATAAGGGATTTTGCCGATTTCGGCCTATTGGTTAAAAAATGA
GCTGATTTAACAAAAATTTAACGCGAATTTTAACAAAATATTAACGCTTACAATTTAGGTGGCACTTTTC
GGGGAAATGTGCGCGGAACCCCTATTTGTTTATTTTTCTAAATACATTCAAATATGTATCCGCTCATGAG
ACAATAACCCTGATAAATGCTTCAATAATATTGAAAAAGGAAGAGTATGAGTATTCAACATTTCCGTGTC
GCCCTTATTCCCTTTTTTGCGGCATTTTGCCTTCCTGTTTTTGCTCACCCAGAAACGCTGGTGAAAGTAA
AAGATGCTGAAGATCAGTTGGGTGCACGAGTGGGTTACATCGAACTGGATCTCAACAGCGGTAAGATCCT
TGAGAGTTTTCGCCCCGAAGAACGTTTTCCAATGATGAGCACTTTTAAAGTTCTGCTATGTGGCGCGGTA
TTATCCCGTATTGACGCCGGGCAAGAGCAACTCGGTCGCCGCATACACTATTCTCAGAATGACTTGGTTG
AGTACTCACCAGTCACAGAAAAGCATCTTACGGATGGCATGACAGTAAGAGAATTATGCAGTGCTGCCAT
AACCATGAGTGATAACACTGCGGCCAACTTACTTCTGACAACGATCGGAGGACCGAAGGAGCTAACCGCT
TTTTTGCACAACATGGGGGATCATGTAACTCGCCTTGATCGTTGGGAACCGGAGCTGAATGAAGCCATAC
CAAACGACGAGCGTGACACCACGATGCCTGTAGCAATGGCAACAACGTTGCGCAAACTATTAACTGGCGA
ACTACTTACTCTAGCTTCCCGGCAACAATTAATAGACTGGATGGAGGCGGATAAAGTTGCAGGACCACTT
CTGCGCTCGGCCCTTCCGGCTGGCTGGTTTATTGCTGATAAATCTGGAGCCGGTGAGCGTGGGTCTCGCG
GTATCATTGCAGCACTGGGGCCAGATGGTAAGCCCTCCCGTATCGTAGTTATCTACACGACGGGGAGTCA
GGCAACTATGGATGAACGAAATAGACAGATCGCTGAGATAGGTGCCTCACTGATTAAGCATTGGTAACTG
TCAGACCAAGTTTACTCATATATACTTTAGATTGATTTAAAACTTCATTTTTAATTTAAAAGGATCTAGG
TGAAGATCCTTTTTGATAATCTCATGACCAAAATCCCTTAACGTGAGTTTTCGTTCCACTGAGCGTCAGA
CCCCGTAGAAAAGATCAAAGGATCTTCTTGAGATCCTTTTTTTCTGCGCGTAATCTGCTGCTTGCAAACA
AAAAAACCACCGCTACCAGCGGTGGTTTGTTTGCCGGATCAAGAGCTACCAACTCTTTTTCCGAAGGTAA
CTGGCTTCAGCAGAGCGCAGATACCAAATACTGTTCTTCTAGTGTAGCCGTAGTTAGGCCACCACTTCAA
GAACTCTGTAGCACCGCCTACATACCTCGCTCTGCTAATCCTGTTACCAGTGGCTGCTGCCAGTGGCGAT
AAGTCGTGTCTTACCGGGTTGGACTCAAGACGATAGTTACCGGATAAGGCGCAGCGGTCGGGCTGAACGG
GGGGTTCGTGCACACAGCCCAGCTTGGAGCGAACGACCTACACCGAACTGAGATACCTACAGCGTGAGCT
ATGAGAAAGCGCCACGCTTCCCGAAGGGAGAAAGGCGGACAGGTATCCGGTAAGCGGCAGGGTCGGAACA
GGAGAGCGCACGAGGGAGCTTCCAGGGGGAAACGCCTGGTATCTTTATAGTCCTGTCGGGTTTCGCCACC
TCTGACTTGAGCGTCGATTTTTGTGATGCTCGTCAGGGGGGCGGAGCCTATGGAAAAACGCCAGCAACGC
GGCCTTTTTACGGTTCCTGGCCTTTTGCTGGCCTTTTGCTCACATGTTCTTTCCTGCGTTATCCCCTGAT
TCTGTGGATAACCGTATTACCGCCTTTGAGTGAGCTGATACCGCTCGCCGCAGCCGAACGACCGAGCGCA
GCGAGTCAGTGAGCGAGGAAGCGGAAGAGCGCCCAATACGCAAACCGCCTCTCCCCGCGCGTTGGCCGAT
TCATTAATGCAGCTGGCACGACAGGTTTCCCGACTGGAAAGCGGGCAGTGAGCGCAACGCAATTAATGTG
AGTTAGCTCACTCATTAGGCACCCCAGGCTTTACACTTTATGCTTCCGGCTCGTATGTTGTGTGGAATTG
TGAGCGGATAACAATTTCACACAGGAAACAGCTATGACCATGATTACGCCAAGCGCGCAATTAACCCTCA
CTAAAGGGAACAAAAGCTGGAGCTGCAAGCTTAATGTAGTCTTATGCAATACTCTTGTAGTCTTGCAACA
TGGTAACGATGAGTTAGCAACATGCCTTACAAGGAGAGAAAAAGCACCGTGCATGCCGATTGGTGGAAGT
AAGGTGGTACGATCGTGCCTTATTAGGAAGGCAACAGACGGGTCTGACATGGATTGGACGAACCACTGAA
TTGCCGCATTGCAGAGATATTGTATTTAAGTGCCTAGCTCGATACATAAACGGGTCTCTCTGGTTAGACC
AGATCTGAGCCTGGGAGCTCTCTGGCTAACTAGGGAACCCACTGCTTAAGCCTCAATAAAGCTTGCCTTG
AGTGCTTCAAGTAGTGTGTGCCCGTCTGTTGTGTGACTCTGGTAACTAGAGATCCCTCAGACCCTTTTAG
TCAGTGTGGAAAATCTCTAGCAGTGGCGCCCGAACAGGGACTTGAAAGCGAAAGGGAAACCAGAGGAGCT
CTCTCGACGCAGGACTCGGCTTGCTGAAGCGCGCACGGCAAGAGGCGAGGGGCGGCGACTGGTGAGTACG
CCAAAAATTTTGACTAGCGGAGGCTAGAAGGAGAGAGATGGGTGCGAGAGCGTCAGTATTAAGCGGGGGA
GAATTAGATCGCGATGGGAAAAAATTCGGTTAAGGCCAGGGGGAAAGAAAAAATATAAATTAAAACATAT
AGTATGGGCAAGCAGGGAGCTAGAACGATTCGCAGTTAATCCTGGCCTGTTAGAAACATCAGAAGGCTGT
AGACAAATACTGGGACAGCTACAACCATCCCTTCAGACAGGATCAGAAGAACTTAGATCATTATATAATA
CAGTAGCAACCCTCTATTGTGTGCATCAAAGGATAGAGATAAAAGACACCAAGGAAGCTTTAGACAAGAT
AGAGGAAGAGCAAAACAAAAGTAAGACCACCGCACAGCAAGCGGCCGCTGATCTTCAGACCTGGAGGAGG
AGATATGAGGGACAATTGGAGAAGTGAATTATATAAATATAAAGTAGTAAAAATTGAACCATTAGGAGTA
GCACCCACCAAGGCAAAGAGAAGAGTGGTGCAGAGAGAAAAAAGAGCAGTGGGAATAGGAGCTTTGTTCC
TTGGGTTCTTGGGAGCAGCAGGAAGCACTATGGGCGCAGCGTCAATGACGCTGACGGTACAGGCCAGACA
ATTATTGTCTGGTATAGTGCAGCAGCAGAACAATTTGCTGAGGGCTATTGAGGCGCAACAGCATCTGTTG
CAACTCACAGTCTGGGGCATCAAGCAGCTCCAGGCAAGAATCCTGGCTGTGGAAAGATACCTAAAGGATC
AACAGCTCCTGGGGATTTGGGGTTGCTCTGGAAAACTCATTTGCACCACTGCTGTGCCTTGGAATGCTAG
TTGGAGTAATAAATCTCTGGAACAGATTTGGAATCACACGACCTGGATGGAGTGGGACAGAGAAATTAAC
AATTACACAAGCTTAATACACTCCTTAATTGAAGAATCGCAAAACCAGCAAGAAAAGAATGAACAAGAAT
TATTGGAATTAGATAAATGGGCAAGTTTGTGGAATTGGTTTAACATAACAAATTGGCTGTGGTATATAAA
ATTATTCATAATGATAGTAGGAGGCTTGGTAGGTTTAAGAATAGTTTTTGCTGTACTTTCTATAGTGAAT
AGAGTTAGGCAGGGATATTCACCATTATCGTTTCAGACCCACCTCCCAACCCCGAGGGGACCCAGAGAGG
GCCTATTTCCCATGATTCCTTCATATTTGCATATACGATACAAGGCTGTTAGAGAGATAATTAGAATTAA
TTTGACTGTAAACACAAAGATATTAGTACAAAATACGTGACGTAGAAAGTAATAATTTCTTGGGTAGTTT
GCAGTTTTAAAATTATGTTTTAAAATGGACTATCATATGCTTACCGTAACTTGAAAGTATTTCGATTTCT
TGGCTTTATATATCTTGTGGAAAGGACGAAACACCGGTGGAGACTTCCATCCAAGGGTTTTAGAGCTAGA
AATAGCAAGTTAAAATAAGGCTAGTCCGTTATCAACTTGAAAAAGTGGCACCGAGTCGGTGCTTTTTTAA
GCTTGGCGTAACTAGATCTTGAGACAAATGGCAGTATTCATCCACAATTTTAAAAGAAAAGGGGGGATTG
GGGGGTACAGTGCAGGGGAAAGAATAGTAGACATAATAGCAACAGACATACAAACTAAAGAATTACAAAA
ACAAATTACAAAAATTCAAAATTTTCGGGTTTATTACAGGGACAGCAGAGATCCACTTTGGCGCCGGCTC
GAGGGGG
Features (pLannotate 1.2.2; 29 found; start..end, strand, type, name):
     14..80      +  CDS            small t antigen (fragment): SV40 (simian virus 40) small t antigen
    106..317     +  promoter       EF-1α core promoter: core promoter for human elongation factor EF-1α
    318..1256    +  intron         EF-1α intron A: intron upstream of the start codon of human EF-1α
   1278..1877    +  CDS            PuroR (fragment): puromycin N-acetyltransferase; pac from Streptomyces; confers resistance to puromycin
   1893..2481    +  misc_feature   WPRE: woodchuck hepatitis virus posttranscriptional regulatory element
   2532..2551    +  misc_feature   cPPT/CTS (fragment): central polypurine tract and central termination sequence of HIV-1
   2553..2786    +  LTR            3' LTR (ΔU3): self-inactivating 3' long terminal repeat (LTR) from HIV-1
   2864..2985    +  polyA_signal   SV40 poly(A) signal: SV40 polyadenylation signal
   3025..3160    +  rep_origin     SV40 ori: SV40 origin of replication
   3181..3199    -  promoter       T7 promoter: promoter for bacteriophage T7 RNA polymerase
   3207..3362    +  CDS            lacZα (fragment): LacZα fragment of β-galactosidase; lacZ fragment
   3367..3795    +  rep_origin     f1 ori (sequence partly withheld): f1 bacteriophage origin of replication; arrow indicates direction of (+) strand synthesis
   3848..3952    +  promoter       AmpR promoter: bla
   3953..4813    +  CDS            AmpR: β-lactamase; bla; confers resistance to ampicillin, carbenicillin, and related antibiotics
   4984..5572    +  rep_origin     ori: high-copy-number ColE1/pMB1/pBR322/pUC origin of replication
   5755..5847    +  CDS            lacI (fragment): lac repressor; lacI; The lac repressor binds to the lac operator to inhibit transcription in E. coli. This inhibition can be relieved by adding lactose or isopropyl-β-D-thiogalactopyranoside (IPTG).
   5860..5881    +  protein_bind   CAP binding site: CAP binding activates transcription in the presence of cAMP. E. coli catabolite activator protein
   5896..5926    +  promoter       lac promoter: promoter for the E. coli lac operon
   5934..5950    +  protein_bind   lac operator: The lac repressor binds to the lac operator to inhibit transcription in E. coli. This inhibition can be relieved by adding lactose or isopropyl-β-D-thiogalactopyranoside (IPTG). lac repressor encoded by lacI
   5995..6013    +  promoter       T3 promoter: promoter for bacteriophage T3 RNA polymerase
   6041..6267    +  promoter       RSV promoter: Rous sarcoma virus enhancer/promoter
   6268..6448    +  LTR            5' LTR (truncated): truncated 5' long terminal repeat (LTR) from HIV-1
   6495..6620    +  misc_feature   HIV-1 Ψ: packaging signal of human immunodeficiency virus type 1
   6604..6967    +  CDS            HIV-1 gag (fragment): gag protein from human immunodeficiency virus 1; gag
   7113..7346    +  misc_feature   RRE: The Rev response element (RRE) of HIV-1 allows for Rev-dependent mRNA export from the nucleus to the cytoplasm.
   7723..7749    +  CDS            Rev (fragment): human immunodeficiency virus 1 (HIV-1) Rev protein; rev; enhances nuclear export of unspliced and incompletely spliced viral mRNAs
   7753..7993    +  promoter       U6 promoter: RNA polymerase III promoter for human U6 snRNA
   8023..8098    +  misc_RNA       gRNA scaffold: guide RNA scaffold for the Streptococcus pyogenes CRISPR/Cas9 system
   8154..8271    +  misc_feature   cPPT/CTS: central polypurine tract and central termination sequence of HIV-1
