[The description below was written by a language model from this plasmid's Addgene catalogue record and pLannotate feature annotations shown in this document.]
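Description:
ERN2 gRNA (BRDN0001145316) is a third-generation lentiviral CRISPR guide plasmid built on the lentiGuide-Puro backbone. It expresses a single guide RNA against human ERN2, which encodes IRE1-beta; the guide was designed against the reference transcript NM_033266.3. The plasmid is propagated in E. coli from a high-copy ColE1/pUC-type origin with ampicillin selection through β-lactamase. The backbone also retains an f1 origin, an SV40 origin and poly(A) signal, and remnants of a lac/T7/T3 cloning region.

The lentiviral transfer cassette begins with an RSV promoter fused to a truncated HIV-1 5' LTR, which makes genomic RNA production in packaging cells independent of Tat. The Ψ packaging signal, a gag fragment and the Rev response element follow. Downstream, the human U6 RNA polymerase III promoter drives the ERN2-specific spacer fused to the Streptococcus pyogenes Cas9 gRNA scaffold, and a cPPT/CTS element follows to aid nuclear import of the provirus. A second unit uses the EF-1α core promoter with its intron A to express puromycin N-acetyltransferase, allowing puromycin selection of transduced mammalian cells. A WPRE enhances transcript expression, and the cassette ends in a self-inactivating ΔU3 3' LTR.

The plasmid does not encode Cas9, so it must be paired with a separate Cas9 lentiviral vector or used in cells that already express Cas9. It is one clone from a human kinome gRNA collection designed with optimized sgRNA rules, and it is suited to targeted disruption of ERN2 in human cells by lentiviral delivery.
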