Addgene plasmid #75845: ERN2 gRNA (BRDN0001145316)
Purpose: 3rd generation lentiviral gRNA plasmid targeting human ERN2
Depositing lab: John Doench & David Root. Depositing organization: Broad Institute. Publication: Optimized sgRNA design to maximize activity and minimize off-target effects of CRISPR-Cas9. Doench JG, Fusi N, Sullender M, Hegde M, Vaimberg EW, Donovan KF, Smith I, Tothova Z, Wilen C, Orchard R, Virgin HW, Listgarten J, Root DE. Nat Biotechnol. 2016 Jan 18. doi: 10.1038/nbt.3437. PubMed 26780180.
Backbone
  Vector backbone: lentiGuide-Puro
  Backbone manufacturer: Zhang Lab (Addgene plasmid # 52963)
  Vector type: Mammalian Expression, Lentiviral, CRISPR
  Selectable markers: Puromycin
Growth in bacteria
  Bacterial resistance: Ampicillin, 100 μg/mL
  Growth temperature: 37°C
  Growth strain: DH5alpha
  Copy number: High Copy
Gene/Insert
  Gene/Insert name: ERN2 (alt names: ERN2; NM_033266.3)
  gRNA/shRNA sequence: GTGGAGACTTCCATCCAAGG
  Species: H. sapiens (human)
  Entrez Gene: ERN2 (a.k.a. IRE1-BETA, IRE1b, IRE2p, hIRE2p)
  Promoter: hU6
  Cloning method: Unknown
  Sequencing primers: 5′ U6-F; 3′ pS2-R
Terms and licenses: Academic/Nonprofit Terms; Industry Terms: Not Available to Industry
Depositor comments: The gRNA was designed to target the following Genbank reference sequence(s): NM_033266.3. Note that this plasmid does NOT contain Cas9. It should be used in conjunction with lentiCas9-Blast (Addgene #52962) or otherwise with cell lines already expressing Cas9. Browse the full kinome gRNA library at http://www.addgene.org/pooled-library/broadgpp-human-kinome/ or visit http://www.broadinstitute.org/rnai/public/ for detailed protocols and information.
How to cite: ERN2 gRNA (BRDN0001145316) was a gift from John Doench & David Root (Addgene plasmid # 75845 ; http://n2t.net/addgene:75845 ; RRID:Addgene_75845)
