>Addgene plasmid #75845 | ERN2 gRNA (BRDN0001145316) | depositor partial sequence | sequence record 143305 | Target Sequence
GTGGAGACTTCCATCCAAGG
