>Addgene plasmid #75845 | ERN2 gRNA (BRDN0001145316) | addgene partial sequence | sequence record 184679 | hU6-F
GTAGAAAGTAATAATTTCTTGGGTAGTTTGCAGTTTTAAAATTATGTTTTAAAATGGACTATCATATGCT
TACCGTAACTTGAAAGTATTTCGATTTCTTGGCTTTATATATCTTGTGGAAAGGACGAAACACCGGTGGA
GACTTCCATCCAAGGGTTTTAGAGCTAGAAATAGCAAGTTAAAATAAGGCTAGTCCGTTATCAACTTGAA
AAAGTGGCACCGAGTCGGTGCTTTTTTAAGCTTGGCGTAACTAGATCTTGAGACAAATGGCAGTATTCAT
CCACAATTTTAAAAGAAAAGGGGGGATTGGGGGGTACAGTGCAGGGGAAAGAATAGTAGACATAATAGCA
ACAGACATACAAACTAAAGAATTACAAAAACAAATTACAAAAATTCAAAATTTTCGGGTTTATTACAGGG
ACAGCAGAGATCCACTTTGGCGCCGGCTCGAGGGGGCCCGGGTGCAAAGATGGATAAAGTTTTAAACAGA
GAGGAATCTTTGCAGCTAATGGACCTTCTAGGTCTTGAAAGGAGTGGGAATTGGCTCCGGTGCCCGTCAG
TGGGCAGAGC
